>Addgene plasmid #179527 | pJCC_163 SpCas9 K233A/K234A/K253A/K263A | addgene full sequence | sequence record 351733 | Addgene NGS Result
GCGGTCCTCGCCGAAAATGACCCAGAGCGCTGCCGGCACCTGTCCTACGAGTTGCATGATAAAGAAGACA
GTCATAAGTGCGGCGACGATAGTCATGCCCCGCGCCCACCGGAAGGAGCTGACTGGGTTGAAGGCTCTCA
AGGGCATCGGTCGACGCTCTCCCTTATGCGACTCCTGCATTAGGAAGCAGCCCAGTAGTAGGTTGAGGCC
GTTGAGCACCGCCGCCGCAAGGAATGGTGCATGCAAGGAGATGGCGCCCAACAGTCCCCCGGCCACGGGG
CCTGCCACCATACCCACGCCGAAACAAGCGCTCATGAGCCCGAAGTGGCGAGCCCGATCTTCCCCATCGG
TGATGTCGGCGATATAGGCGCCAGCAACCGCACCTGTGGCGCCGGTGATGCCGGCCACGATGCGTCCGGC
GTAGAGGATCGAGATCTCGATCCCGCGAAATTAATACGACTCACTATAGGGAGACCACAACGGTTTCCCT
CTAGTGCCGGCTCCGGAGAGCTCTTTAATTAAGCGGCCGCCCTGCAGGACTCGAGTTCTAGAAATAATTT
TGTTTAACTTTAAGAAGGAGATATACATATGAAATCTTCTCACCATCACCATCACCATCACCATCACCAT
GGTTCTTCTATGAAAATCGAAGAAGGTAAACTGGTAATCTGGATTAACGGCGATAAAGGCTATAACGGTC
TCGCTGAAGTCGGTAAGAAATTCGAGAAAGATACCGGAATTAAAGTCACCGTTGAGCATCCGGATAAACT
GGAAGAGAAATTCCCACAGGTTGCGGCAACTGGCGATGGCCCTGACATTATCTTCTGGGCACACGACCGC
TTTGGTGGCTACGCTCAATCTGGCCTGTTGGCTGAAATCACCCCGGACAAAGCGTTCCAGGACAAGCTGT
ATCCGTTTACCTGGGATGCCGTACGTTACAACGGCAAGCTGATTGCTTACCCGATCGCTGTTGAAGCGTT
ATCGCTGATTTATAACAAAGATCTGCTGCCGAACCCGCCAAAAACCTGGGAAGAGATCCCGGCGCTGGAT
AAAGAACTGAAAGCGAAAGGTAAGAGCGCGCTGATGTTCAACCTGCAAGAACCGTACTTCACCTGGCCGC
TGATTGCTGCTGACGGGGGTTATGCGTTCAAGTATGAAAACGGCAAGTACGACATTAAAGACGTGGGCGT
GGATAACGCTGGCGCGAAAGCGGGTCTGACCTTCCTGGTTGACCTGATTAAAAACAAACACATGAATGCA
GACACCGATTACTCCATCGCAGAAGCTGCCTTTAATAAAGGCGAAACAGCGATGACCATCAACGGCCCGT
GGGCATGGTCCAACATCGACACCAGCAAAGTGAATTATGGTGTAACGGTACTGCCGACCTTCAAGGGTCA
ACCATCCAAACCGTTCGTTGGCGTGCTGAGCGCAGGTATTAACGCCGCCAGTCCGAACAAAGAGCTGGCA
AAAGAGTTCCTCGAAAACTATCTGCTGACTGATGAAGGTCTGGAAGCGGTTAATAAAGACAAACCGCTGG
GTGCCGTAGCGCTGAAGTCTTACGAGGAAGAGTTGGCGAAAGATCCACGTATTGCCGCCACTATGGAAAA
CGCCCAGAAAGGTGAAATCATGCCGAACATCCCGCAGATGTCCGCTTTCTGGTATGCCGTGCGTACTGCG
GTGATCAACGCCGCCAGCGGTCGTCAGACTGTCGATGAAGCCCTGAAAGACGCGCAGACTAATTCGAGCT
CGAACAACAACAACAATAACAATAACAACAACCTCGGGATCGAGGAAAACCTGTACTTCCAATCCAATGC
AATGGATAAGAAATACTCAATAGGCTTAGATATCGGCACAAATAGCGTCGGATGGGCGGTGATCACTGAT
GAATATAAGGTTCCGTCTAAAAAGTTCAAGGTTCTGGGAAATACAGACCGCCACAGTATCAAAAAAAATC
TTATAGGGGCTCTTTTATTTGACAGTGGAGAGACAGCGGAAGCGACTCGTCTCAAACGGACAGCTCGTAG
AAGGTATACACGTCGGAAGAATCGTATTTGTTATCTACAGGAGATTTTTTCAAATGAGATGGCGAAAGTA
GATGATAGTTTCTTTCATCGACTTGAAGAGTCTTTTTTGGTGGAAGAAGACAAGAAGCATGAACGTCATC
CTATTTTTGGAAATATAGTAGATGAAGTTGCTTATCATGAGAAATATCCAACTATCTATCATCTGCGAAA
AAAATTGGTAGATTCTACTGATAAAGCGGATTTGCGCTTAATCTATTTGGCCTTAGCGCATATGATTAAG
TTTCGTGGTCATTTTTTGATTGAGGGAGATTTAAATCCTGATAATAGTGATGTGGACAAACTATTTATCC
AGTTGGTACAAACCTACAATCAATTATTTGAAGAAAACCCTATTAACGCAAGTGGAGTAGATGCTAAAGC
GATTCTTTCTGCACGATTGAGTAAATCAAGACGATTAGAAAATCTCATTGCTCAGCTCCCCGGTGAGGCT
GCAAATGGCTTATTTGGGAATCTCATTGCTTTGTCATTGGGTTTGACCCCTAATTTTGCTTCAAATTTTG
ATTTGGCAGAAGATGCTGCATTACAGCTTTCAAAAGATACTTACGATGATGATTTAGATAATTTATTGGC
GCAAATTGGAGATCAATATGCTGATTTGTTTTTGGCAGCTAAGAATTTATCAGATGCTATTTTACTTTCA
GATATCCTAAGAGTAAATACTGAAATAACTAAGGCTCCCCTATCAGCTTCAATGATTAAACGCTACGATG
AACATCATCAAGACTTGACTCTTTTAAAAGCTTTAGTTCGACAACAACTTCCAGAAAAGTATAAAGAAAT
CTTTTTTGATCAATCAAAAAACGGATATGCAGGTTATATTGATGGGGGAGCTAGCCAAGAAGAATTTTAT
AAATTTATCAAACCAATTTTAGAAAAAATGGATGGTACTGAGGAATTATTGGTGAAACTAAATCGTGAAG
ATTTGCTGCGCAAGCAACGGACCTTTGACAACGGCTCTATTCCCCATCAAATTCACTTGGGTGAGCTGCA
TGCTATTTTGAGAAGACAAGAAGACTTTTATCCATTTTTAAAAGACAATCGTGAGAAGATTGAAAAAATC
TTGACTTTTCGAATTCCTTATTATGTTGGTCCATTGGCGCGTGGCAATAGTCGTTTTGCATGGATGACTC
GGAAGTCTGAAGAAACAATTACCCCATGGAATTTTGAAGAAGTTGTCGATAAAGGTGCTTCAGCTCAATC
ATTTATTGAACGCATGACAAACTTTGATAAAAATCTTCCAAATGAAAAAGTACTACCAAAACATAGTTTG
CTTTATGAGTATTTTACGGTTTATAACGAATTGACAAAGGTCAAATATGTTACTGAAGGAATGCGAAAAC
CAGCATTTCTTTCAGGTGAACAGAAGAAAGCCATTGTTGATTTACTCTTCAAAACAAATCGAAAAGTAAC
CGTTAAGCAATTAAAAGAAGATTATTTCAAAAAAATAGAATGTTTTGATAGTGTTGAAATTTCAGGAGTT
GAAGATAGATTTAATGCTTCATTAGGTACCTACCATGATTTGCTAAAAATTATTAAAGATAAAGATTTTT
TGGATAATGAAGAAAATGAAGATATCTTAGAGGATATTGTTTTAACATTGACCTTATTTGAAGATAGGGA
GATGATTGAGGAAAGACTTAAAACATATGCTCACCTCTTTGATGATAAGGTGATGAAACAGCTTAAACGT
CGCCGTTATACTGGTTGGGGACGTTTGTCTCGAAAATTGATTAATGGTATTAGGGATAAGCAATCTGGCA
AAACAATATTAGATTTTTTGAAATCAGATGGTTTTGCCAATCGCAATTTTATGCAGCTGATCCATGATGA
TAGTTTGACATTTAAAGAAGACATTCAAAAAGCACAAGTGTCTGGACAAGGCGATAGTTTACATGAACAT
ATTGCAAATTTAGCTGGTAGCCCTGCTATTAAAAAAGGTATTTTACAGACTGTAAAAGTTGTTGATGAAT
TGGTCAAAGTAATGGGGCGGCATAAGCCAGAAAATATCGTTATTGAAATGGCACGTGAAAATCAGACAAC
TCAAAAGGGCCAGAAAAATTCGCGAGAGCGTATGAAACGAATCGAAGAAGGTATCAAAGAATTAGGAAGT
CAGATTCTTAAAGAGCATCCTGTTGAAAATACTCAATTGCAAAATGAAAAGCTCTATCTCTATTATCTCC
AAAATGGAAGAGACATGTATGTGGACCAAGAATTAGATATTAATCGTTTAAGTGATTATGATGTCGATCA
CATTGTTCCACAAAGTTTCCTTAAAGACGATTCAATAGACAATAAGGTCTTAACGCGTTCTGATAAAAAT
CGTGGTAAATCGGATAACGTTCCAAGTGAAGAAGTAGTCAAAAAGATGAAAAACTATTGGAGACAACTTC
TAAACGCCAAGTTAATCACTCAACGTAAGTTTGATAATTTAACGAAAGCTGAACGTGGAGGTTTGAGTGA
ACTTGATAAAGCTGGTTTTATCAAACGCCAATTGGTTGAAACTCGCCAAATCACTAAGCATGTGGCACAA
ATTTTGGATAGTCGCATGAATACTAAATACGATGAAAATGATAAACTTATTCGAGAGGTTAAAGTGATTA
CCTTAAAATCTAAATTAGTTTCTGACTTCCGAAAAGATTTCCAATTCTATAAAGTACGTGAGATTAACAA
TTACCATCATGCCCATGATGCGTATCTAAATGCCGTCGTTGGAACTGCTTTGATTAAGAAATATCCAAAA
CTTGAATCGGAGTTTGTCTATGGTGATTATAAAGTTTATGATGTTCGTAAAATGATTGCTAAGTCTGAGC
AAGAAATAGGCAAAGCAACCGCAAAATATTTCTTTTACTCTAATATCATGAACTTCTTCAAAACAGAAAT
TACACTTGCAAATGGAGAGATTCGCAAACGCCCTCTAATCGAAACTAATGGGGAAACTGGAGAAATTGTC
TGGGATAAAGGGCGAGATTTTGCCACAGTGCGCAAAGTATTGTCCATGCCCCAAGTCAATATTGTCAAGA
AAACAGAAGTACAGACAGGCGGATTCTCCAAGGAGTCAATTTTACCAAAAAGAAATTCGGACAAGCTTAT
TGCTCGTAAAAAAGACTGGGATCCAAAAAAATATGGTGGTTTTGATAGTCCAACGGTAGCTTATTCAGTC
CTAGTGGTTGCTAAGGTGGAAAAAGGGAAATCGAAGAAGTTAAAATCCGTTAAAGAGTTACTAGGGATCA
CAATTATGGAAAGAAGTTCCTTTGAAAAAAATCCGATTGACTTTTTAGAAGCTAAAGGATATAAGGAAGT
TAAAAAAGACTTAATCATTAAACTACCTAAATATAGTCTTTTTGAGTTAGAAAACGGTCGTAAACGGATG
CTGGCTAGTGCCGGAGAATTACAAAAAGGAAATGAGCTGGCTCTGCCAAGCAAATATGTGAATTTTTTAT
ATTTAGCTAGTCATTATGAAAAGTTGAAGGGTAGTCCAGAAGATAACGAACAAAAACAATTGTTTGTGGA
GCAGCATAAGCATTATTTAGATGAGATTATTGAGCAAATCAGTGAATTTTCTAAGCGTGTTATTTTAGCA
GATGCCAATTTAGATAAAGTTCTTAGTGCATATAACAAACATAGAGACAAACCAATACGTGAACAAGCAG
AAAATATTATTCATTTATTTACGTTGACGAATCTTGGAGCTCCCGCTGCTTTTAAATATTTTGATACAAC
AATTGATCGTAAACGATATACGTCTACAAAAGAAGTTTTAGATGCCACTCTTATCCATCAATCCATCACT
GGTCTTTATGAAACACGCATTGATTTGAGTCAGCTAGGAGGTGACTAATAACATTGGAAGTGGATAACGG
ATCCGCGATCGCGGCGCGCCACCTGGTGGCCGGCCGGTACCACGCGTGCGCGCTGATCCGGCTGCTAACA
AAGCCCGAAAGGAAGCTGAGTTGGCTGCTGCCACCGCTGAGCAATAACTAGCATAACCCCTTGGGGCCTC
TAAACGGGTCTTGAGGGGTTTTTTGCTGAAAGGAGGAACTATATCCGGATATCCACAGGACGGGTGTGGT
CGCCATGATCGCGTAGTCGATAGTGGCTCCAAGTAGCGAAGCGAGCAGGACTGGGCGGCGGCCAAAGCGG
TCGGACAGTGCTCCGAGAACGGGTGCGCATAGAAATTGCATCAACGCATATAGCGCTAGCAGCACGCCAT
AGTGACTGGCGATGCTGTCGGAATGGACGATATCCCGCAAGAGGCCCGGCAGTACCGGCATAACCAAGCC
TATGCCTACAGCATCCAGGGTGACGGTGCCGAGGATGACGATGAGCGCATTGTTAGATTTCATACACGGT
GCCTGACTGCGTTAGCAATTTAACTGTGATAAACTACCGCATTAAAGCTTATCGATGATAAGCTGTCAAA
CATGAGAATTCTTGAAGACGAAAGGGCCTCGTGATACGCCTATTTTTATAGGTTAATGTCATGATAATAA
TGGTTTCTTAGACGTCAGGTGGCACTTTTCGGGGAAATGTGCGCGGAACCCCTATTTGTTTATTTTTCTA
AATACATTCAAATATGTATCCGCTCATGAGACAATAACCCTGATAAATGCTTCAATAACATTGAAAAAGG
AAGAGTATGAGTATTCAACATTTCCGTGTCGCCCTTATTCCCTTTTTTGCGGCATTTTGCCTTCCTGTTT
TTGCTCACCCAGAAACGCTGGTGAAAGTAAAAGATGCTGAAGATCAGTTGGGTGCACGAGTGGGTTACAT
CGAACTGGATCTCAACAGCGGTAAGATCCTTGAGAGTTTTCGCCCCGAAGAACGTTTTCCAATGATGAGC
ACTTTTAAAGTTCTGCTATGTGGCGCGGTATTATCCCGTGTTGACGCCGGGCAAGAGCAACTCGGTCGCC
GCATACACTATTCTCAGAATGACTTGGTTGAGTACTCACCAGTCACAGAAAAGCATCTTACGGATGGCAT
GACAGTAAGAGAATTATGCAGTGCTGCCATAACCATGAGTGATAACACTGCGGCCAACTTACTTCTGACA
ACGATCGGAGGACCGAAGGAGCTAACCGCTTTTTTGCACAACATGGGGGATCATGTAACTCGCCTTGATC
GTTGGGAACCGGAGCTGAATGAAGCCATACCAAACGACGAGCGTGACACCACGATGCCTGCAGCAATGGC
AACAACGTTGCGCAAACTATTAACTGGCGAACTACTTACTCTAGCTTCCCGGCAACAATTAATAGACTGG
ATGGAGGCGGATAAAGTTGCAGGACCACTTCTGCGCTCGGCCCTTCCGGCTGGCTGGTTTATTGCTGATA
AATCTGGAGCCGGTGAGCGTGGGTCTCGCGGTATCATTGCAGCACTGGGGCCAGATGGTAAGCCCTCCCG
TATCGTAGTTATCTACACGACGGGGAGTCAGGCAACTATGGATGAACGAAATAGACAGATCGCTGAGATA
GGTGCCTCACTGATTAAGCATTGGTAACTGTCAGACCAAGTTTACTCATATATACTTTAGATTGATTTAA
AACTTCATTTTTAATTTAAAAGGATCTAGGTGAAGATCCTTTTTGATAATCTCATGACCAAAATCCCTTA
ACGTGAGTTTTCGTTCCACTGAGCGTCAGACCCCGTAGAAAAGATCAAAGGATCTTCTTGAGATCCTTTT
TTTCTGCGCGTAATCTGCTGCTTGCAAACAAAAAAACCACCGCTACCAGCGGTGGTTTGTTTGCCGGATC
AAGAGCTACCAACTCTTTTTCCGAAGGTAACTGGCTTCAGCAGAGCGCAGATACCAAATACTGTCCTTCT
AGTGTAGCCGTAGTTAGGCCACCACTTCAAGAACTCTGTAGCACCGCCTACATACCTCGCTCTGCTAATC
CTGTTACCAGTGGCTGCTGCCAGTGGCGATAAGTCGTGTCTTACCGGGTTGGACTCAAGACGATAGTTAC
CGGATAAGGCGCAGCGGTCGGGCTGAACGGGGGGTTCGTGCACACAGCCCAGCTTGGAGCGAACGACCTA
CACCGAACTGAGATACCTACAGCGTGAGCTATGAGAAAGCGCCACGCTTCCCGAAGGGAGAAAGGCGGAC
AGGTATCCGGTAAGCGGCAGGGTCGGAACAGGAGAGCGCACGAGGGAGCTTCCAGGGGGAAACGCCTGGT
ATCTTTATAGTCCTGTCGGGTTTCGCCACCTCTGACTTGAGCGTCGATTTTTGTGATGCTCGTCAGGGGG
GCGGAGCCTATGGAAAAACGCCAGCAACGCGGCCTTTTTACGGTTCCTGGCCTTTTGCTGGCCTTTTGCT
CACATGTTCTTTCCTGCGTTATCCCCTGATTCTGTGGATAACCGTATTACCGCCTTTGAGTGAGCTGATA
CCGCTCGCCGCAGCCGAACGACCGAGCGCAGCGAGTCAGTGAGCGAGGAAGCGGAAGAGCGCCTGATGCG
GTATTTTCTCCTTACGCATCTGTGCGGTATTTCACACCGCAATGGTGCACTCTCAGTACAATCTGCTCTG
ATGCCGCATAGTTAAGCCAGTATACACTCCGCTATCGCTACGTGACTGGGTCATGGCTGCGCCCCGACAC
CCGCCAACACCCGCTGACGCGCCCTGACGGGCTTGTCTGCTCCCGGCATCCGCTTACAGACAAGCTGTGA
CCGTCTCCGGGAGCTGCATGTGTCAGAGGTTTTCACCGTCATCACCGAAACGCGCGAGGCAGCTGCGGTA
AAGCTCATCAGCGTGGTCGTGAAGCGATTCACAGATGTCTGCCTGTTCATCCGCGTCCAGCTCGTTGAGT
TTCTCCAGAAGCGTTAATGTCTGGCTTCTGATAAAGCGGGCCATGTTAAGGGCGGTTTTTTCCTGTTTGG
TCACTGATGCCTCCGTGTAAGGGGGATTTCTGTTCATGGGGGTAATGATACCGATGAAACGAGAGAGGAT
GCTCACGATACGGGTTACTGATGATGAACATGCCCGGTTACTGGAACGTTGTGAGGGTAAACAACTGGCG
GTATGGATGCGGCGGGACCAGAGAAAAATCACTCAGGGTCAATGCCAGCGCTTCGTTAATACAGATGTAG
GTGTTCCACAGGGTAGCCAGCAGCATCCTGCGATGCAGATCCGGAACATAATGGTGCAGGGCGCTGACTT
CCGCGTTTCCAGACTTTACGAAACACGGAAACCGAAGACCATTCATGTTGTTGCTCAGGTCGCAGACGTT
TTGCAGCAGCAGTCGCTTCACGTTCGCTCGCGTATCGGTGATTCATTCTGCTAACCAGTAAGGCAACCCC
GCCAGCCTAGCCGGGTCCTCAACGACAGGAGCACGATCATGCGCACCCGTGGCCAGGACCCAACGCTGCC
CGAGATGCGCCGCGTGCGGCTGCTGGAGATGGCGGACGCGATGGATATGTTCTGCCAAGGGTTGGTTTGC
GCATTCACAGTTCTCCGCAAGAATTGATTGGCTCCAATTCTTGGAGTGGTGAATCCGTTAGCGAGGTGCC
GCCGGCTTCCATTCAGGTCGAGGTGGCCCGGCTCCATGCACCGCGACGCAACGCGGGGAGGCAGACAAGG
TATAGGGCGGCGCCTACAATCCATGCCAACCCGTTCCATGTGCTCGCCGAGGCGGCATAAATCGCCGTGA
CGATCAGCGGTCCAATGATCGAAGTTAGGCTGGTAAGAGCCGCGAGCGATCCTTGAAGCTGTCCCTGATG
GTCGTCATCTACCTGCCTGGACAGCATGGCCTGCAACGCGGGCATCCCGATGCCGCCGGAAGCGAGAAGA
ATCATAATGGGGAAGGCCATCCAGCCTCGCGTCGCGAACGCCAGCAAGACGTAGCCCAGCGCGTCGGCCG
CCATGCCGGCGATAATGGCCTGCTTCTCGCCGAAACGTTTGGTGGCGGGACCAGTGACGAAGGCTTGAGC
GAGGGCGTGCAAGATTCCGAATACCGCAAGCGACAGGCCGATCATCGTCGCGCTCCAGCGAAA
Features (pLannotate 1.2.2; 17 found; start..end, strand, type, name):
    452..470     +  promoter       T7 promoter: promoter for bacteriophage T7 RNA polymerase
    559..581     +  RBS            RBS: efficient ribosome binding site from bacteriophage T7 gene 10 (Olins and Rangwala, 1989)
    601..630     +  CDS            10xHis: 10xHis affinity tag
    640..1740    +  CDS            MBP: maltose binding protein from E. coli; malE (mutated); This version of the gene does not encode a signal sequence, so MBP will remain in the cytosol.
   1795..1811    +  CDS            TEV site (fragment): tobacco etch virus (TEV) protease recognition and cleavage site
   1822..5926    +  CDS            Cas9 (fragment): Cas9 (Csn1) endonuclease from the Streptococcus pyogenes Type II CRISPR/Cas system generates RNA-guided double strand breaks in DNA
   6011..6060    +  CDS            SET1 (fragment): solubility-enhancement tag derived from T7 phage gene 10B
   6068..6115    +  terminator     T7 terminator: transcription terminator for bacteriophage T7 RNA polymerase
   6141..6433    -  CDS            TcR (fragment): tetracycline efflux protein; tet; confers resistance to tetracycline
   6481..6509    -  promoter       tet promoter: E. coli promoter for tetracycline efflux protein gene
   6622..6726    +  promoter       AmpR promoter: bla
   6727..7587    +  CDS            AmpR: β-lactamase; bla; confers resistance to ampicillin, carbenicillin, and related antibiotics
   7758..8346    +  rep_origin     ori: high-copy-number ColE1/pMB1/pBR322/pUC origin of replication
   8532..8671    -  misc_feature   bom: basis of mobility region from pBR322
   8773..8964    -  CDS            rop: Rop protein, which maintains plasmids at low copy number; rop
   8981..9361    +  CDS            YPB1_ECOLX: Protein predicted: Swiss-Prot protein existence level 4. From Escherichia coli.
   9603..430     -  CDS            TcR (fragment) (across the origin): tetracycline efflux protein; tet; confers resistance to tetracycline
