[The description below was written by a language model from this plasmid's Addgene catalogue record and pLannotate feature annotations shown in this document.]
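Description:
pJCC_163 SpCas9 K233A/K234A/K253A/K263A is a 10,073 bp bacterial expression plasmid built on the p2CT backbone from the UC Berkeley MacroLab, designed for producing a mutant Streptococcus pyogenes Cas9 protein in E. coli. It is propagated through a ColE1/pMB1-type origin and selected with ampicillin via the β-lactamase gene (AmpR) under its own promoter. The backbone shows clear pBR322 ancestry: the feature table also detects the bom mobility region, the rop gene, and interrupted fragments of the tetracycline resistance gene with its promoter, which are remnants rather than a functional marker. The catalogue lists the plasmid as high copy, although rop is normally associated with reduced copy number.

The expression cassette is driven by a T7 promoter followed by the phage T7 gene 10 ribosome binding site, so expression requires a host supplying T7 RNA polymerase. The open reading frame encodes, in order, a 10xHis tag, cytosolic maltose-binding protein lacking its signal sequence, a TEV protease recognition site, and the roughly 4.1 kb Cas9 coding sequence, ending at a T7 terminator. The His tag allows affinity purification, MBP aids solubility, and TEV cleavage removes both tags to release Cas9. A short annotated match to a T7 gene 10B-derived solubility tag lies downstream of Cas9, just before the terminator, and is probably residual vector sequence.

The insert carries lysine-to-alanine substitutions at positions 233, 234, 253 and 263, described as a "helix-rolling basic patch" mutant. Part of the plasmid was derived from a wild-type SpCas9 expression plasmid. The construct is intended for purifying recombinant mutant protein, in the context of work on how Cas9 bends and twists DNA while reading its sequence.
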