Addgene plasmid #179527: pJCC_163 SpCas9 K233A/K234A/K253A/K263A
Purpose: For bacterial expression of SpCas9 K233A/K234A/K253A/K263A (helix-rolling basic patch mutant) with an N-terminal His-MBP tag
Depositing lab: Jennifer Doudna. Depositing organization: University of California, Berkeley. Publication: CRISPR-Cas9 bends and twists DNA to read its sequence. Cofsky JC, Soczek KM, Knott GJ, Nogales E, Doudna JA. Nat Struct Mol Biol. 2022 Apr;29(4):395-402. doi: 10.1038/s41594-022-00756-0. Epub 2022 Apr 14. PubMed 35422516.
Backbone
  Vector backbone: p2CT
  Backbone manufacturer: UC Berkeley MacroLab
  Backbone size w/o insert (bp): 5969
  Total vector size (bp): 10073
  Vector type: Bacterial Expression
Growth in bacteria
  Bacterial resistance: Ampicillin, 100 μg/mL
  Growth temperature: 37°C
  Growth strain: DH5alpha
  Copy number: High Copy
Gene/Insert
  Gene/Insert name: SpCas9 K233A/K234A/K253A/K263A
  Species: Streptococcus pyogenes
  Insert size (bp): 4104
  Mutation: changed lysines 233, 234, 253, and 263 to alanine
  Tag / fusion protein: 10X His (N terminal on backbone); maltose-binding protein (N terminal on backbone); TEV protease cleavage site (N terminal on backbone)
Resource information
  A portion of this plasmid was derived from a plasmid made by: Addgene plasmid 101199 (pSHS207 - Bacterial expression plasmid for WT SpCas9)
Terms and licenses: Academic/Nonprofit Terms; Industry Terms: Not Available to Industry
How to cite: pJCC_163 SpCas9 K233A/K234A/K253A/K263A was a gift from Jennifer Doudna (Addgene plasmid # 179527 ; http://n2t.net/addgene:179527 ; RRID:Addgene_179527)
